Addgene plasmid #125749: pCAG-sfGFP-iCre-ERT2
Purpose: sfGFP and iCreERT2 fused by unskippable linker
Depositing lab: Mario Capecchi. Depositing organization: University of Utah. Publication: Lrig1 expression prospectively identifies stem cells in the ventricular-subventricular zone that are neurogenic throughout adult life. Nam HS, Capecchi MR. Neural Dev. 2020 Mar 17;15(1):3. doi: 10.1186/s13064-020-00139-5. PubMed 32183906.
Backbone
  Vector backbone: Custom
  Vector type: Mammalian Expression, Cre/Lox
Growth in bacteria
  Bacterial resistance: Ampicillin, 100 μg/mL
  Growth temperature: 30°C
  Growth strain: DH10B
  Copy number: High Copy
Gene/Insert
  Gene/Insert name: sfGFP-iCre-ERT2
  Species: Synthetic
Resource information
  A portion of this plasmid was derived from a plasmid made by: CAG promoter is from pCAGGS obtained from BCCM/LMBP. sfGFP is from Sandia Biotech. iCre is from Rolf Sprengel. ERT2 is from Pierre Chambon. WPRE is from Miguel Ramalho-Santos. bGH pA is from Neal Copeland. Backbone is from Stratagene.
Terms and licenses: Academic/Nonprofit Terms; Industry Terms: Not Available to Industry
Depositor comments: Linker between sfGFP and iCre-ERT2 is a mutated P2A sequence where 2 conserved amino acids are changed to Alanines. This mutated sequence does not skip. The sfGFP fluorescence from the sfGFP-iCre-ERT2 is dim, as described in Nam and Capecchi, 2020 (https://doi.org/10.1186/s13064-020-00139-5) and a Figshare page (https://doi.org/10.6084/m9.figshare.13218437.v35) In short, it is not visible to the eyes, but can be detected with flow cytometry. Similar to the situation with some other plasmids in this collection, the missing four nucleotides at the 5' end of the WPRE renders it unrecognizable to SnapGene, but the expression vector is functional.
How to cite: pCAG-sfGFP-iCre-ERT2 was a gift from Mario Capecchi (Addgene plasmid # 125749 ; http://n2t.net/addgene:125749 ; RRID:Addgene_125749)
