[The description below was written by a language model from this plasmid's Addgene catalogue record and pLannotate feature annotations shown in this document.]
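Description:
pCAG-sfGFP-iCre-ERT2 is an 8.6 kb mammalian expression plasmid of the Cre/lox toolkit type, assembled on a custom backbone. The leftover cloning-vector elements in that backbone (lac promoter/operator, a lacZα fragment, a T7 promoter and an f1 origin) fit the phagemid-style commercial vector named as its source. It is propagated in E. coli through a high-copy ColE1/pUC-type origin and selected with ampicillin via the bla gene. No mammalian selection marker is annotated apart from a short SV40 promoter fragment, so the plasmid appears suited to transient delivery rather than drug selection.

The payload is a single synthetic open reading frame driven by the CAG promoter, which combines the CMV immediate-early enhancer, the chicken β-actin promoter and a chimeric β-actin/β-globin intron to give strong, broadly active expression. Superfolder GFP is joined to codon-improved Cre recombinase (iCre), which is in turn fused to ERT2, the mutated human estrogen receptor ligand-binding domain that makes Cre activity dependent on tamoxifen-type ligands. The sfGFP–iCre junction is a P2A-derived sequence in which two conserved residues were changed to alanine. This abolishes ribosomal skipping, so one covalent fluorescent, inducible recombinase is produced instead of two separate proteins. A WPRE and the bovine growth hormone polyadenylation signal follow the coding region to enhance transcript stability and processing. The depositor notes that the WPRE lacks four nucleotides at its 5' end but that the vector remains functional.

According to the depositor, fluorescence from the fusion is dim: it is not visible by eye but is detectable by flow cytometry. The construct therefore serves to test or express a trackable, ligand-inducible Cre for recombination of loxP-flanked targets. It was deposited in connection with lineage-tracing work on adult neural stem cells.
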