Features (pLannotate 1.2.2; 19 found; start..end, strand, type, name):
     24..128     +  promoter       AmpR promoter: bla
    129..989     +  CDS            AmpR: β-lactamase; bla; confers resistance to ampicillin, carbenicillin, and related antibiotics
   1160..1748    +  rep_origin     ori: high-copy-number ColE1/pMB1/pBR322/pUC origin of replication
   1931..2023    +  CDS            lacI (fragment): lac repressor; lacI; The lac repressor binds to the lac operator to inhibit transcription in E. coli. This inhibition can be relieved by adding lactose or isopropyl-β-D-thiogalactopyranoside (IPTG).
   2036..2057    +  protein_bind   CAP binding site: CAP binding activates transcription in the presence of cAMP. E. coli catabolite activator protein
   2072..2102    +  promoter       lac promoter: promoter for the E. coli lac operon
   2110..2126    +  protein_bind   lac operator: The lac repressor binds to the lac operator to inhibit transcription in E. coli. This inhibition can be relieved by adding lactose or isopropyl-β-D-thiogalactopyranoside (IPTG). lac repressor encoded by lacI
   2406..2785    +  enhancer       CMV enhancer: human cytomegalovirus immediate early enhancer
   2787..3064    +  promoter       chicken β-actin promoter: No description available
   3065..4081    +  intron         chimeric intron: chimera between introns from chicken β-actin and rabbit β-globin
   4150..4863    +  CDS            Superfolder GFP: Superfolder GFP is a basic (constitutively fluorescent) green fluorescent protein published in 2005, derived from Aequorea victoria. It is reported to be a very rapidly-maturing weak dimer.
   4954..5979    +  CDS            cre: RECR_BPP1 - Experimental evidence at protein level: Swiss-Prot protein existence level 1. Catalyzes site-specific recombination between two 34-base- pair LOXP sites. Its role is to maintain the phage genome as a monomeric unit-copy plasmid in the lysogenic state. From Escherichia phage P1 (Bacteriophage P1).
   5992..6927    +  CDS            ERT2: mutated ligand-binding domain of the human estrogen receptor (Feil et al., 1997)
   6942..7526    +  misc_feature   WPRE: woodchuck hepatitis virus posttranscriptional regulatory element
   7571..7795    +  polyA_signal   bGH poly(A) signal: bovine growth hormone polyadenylation signal
   7799..7820    +  promoter       SV40 promoter (fragment): SV40 enhancer and early promoter
   7993..8011    -  promoter       T7 promoter: promoter for bacteriophage T7 RNA polymerase
   8014..8171    +  CDS            lacZα (fragment): LacZα fragment of β-galactosidase; lacZ fragment
   8203..8631    -  rep_origin     f1 ori (sequence partly withheld): f1 bacteriophage origin of replication; arrow indicates direction of (+) strand synthesis
>Addgene plasmid #125749 | pCAG-sfGFP-iCre-ERT2 | addgene full sequence | sequence record 247195 | Addgene NGS Result
GTGGCACTTTTCGGGGAAATGTGCGCGGAACCCCTATTTGTTTATTTTTCTAAATACATTCAAATATGTA
TCCGCTCATGAGACAATAACCCTGATAAATGCTTCAATAATATTGAAAAAGGAAGAGTATGAGTATTCAA
CATTTCCGTGTCGCCCTTATTCCCTTTTTTGCGGCATTTTGCCTTCCTGTTTTTGCTCACCCAGAAACGC
TGGTGAAAGTAAAAGATGCTGAAGATCAGTTGGGTGCACGAGTGGGTTACATCGAACTGGATCTCAACAG
CGGTAAGATCCTTGAGAGTTTTCGCCCCGAAGAACGTTTTCCAATGATGAGCACTTTTAAAGTTCTGCTA
TGTGGCGCGGTATTATCCCGTATTGACGCCGGGCAAGAGCAACTCGGTCGCCGCATACACTATTCTCAGA
ATGACTTGGTTGAGTACTCACCAGTCACAGAAAAGCATCTTACGGATGGCATGACAGTAAGAGAATTATG
CAGTGCTGCCATAACCATGAGTGATAACACTGCGGCCAACTTACTTCTGACAACGATCGGAGGACCGAAG
GAGCTAACCGCTTTTTTGCACAACATGGGGGATCATGTAACTCGCCTTGATCGTTGGGAACCGGAGCTGA
ATGAAGCCATACCAAACGACGAGCGTGACACCACGATGCCTGTAGCAATGGCAACAACGTTGCGCAAACT
ATTAACTGGCGAACTACTTACTCTAGCTTCCCGGCAACAATTAATAGACTGGATGGAGGCGGATAAAGTT
GCAGGACCACTTCTGCGCTCGGCCCTTCCGGCTGGCTGGTTTATTGCTGATAAATCTGGAGCCGGTGAGC
GTGGGTCTCGCGGTATCATTGCAGCACTGGGGCCAGATGGTAAGCCCTCCCGTATCGTAGTTATCTACAC
GACGGGGAGTCAGGCAACTATGGATGAACGAAATAGACAGATCGCTGAGATAGGTGCCTCACTGATTAAG
CATTGGTAACTGTCAGACCAAGTTTACTCATATATACTTTAGATTGATTTAAAACTTCATTTTTAATTTA
AAAGGATCTAGGTGAAGATCCTTTTTGATAATCTCATGACCAAAATCCCTTAACGTGAGTTTTCGTTCCA
CTGAGCGTCAGACCCCGTAGAAAAGATCAAAGGATCTTCTTGAGATCCTTTTTTTCTGCGCGTAATCTGC
TGCTTGCAAACAAAAAAACCACCGCTACCAGCGGTGGTTTGTTTGCCGGATCAAGAGCTACCAACTCTTT
TTCCGAAGGTAACTGGCTTCAGCAGAGCGCAGATACCAAATACTGTTCTTCTAGTGTAGCCGTAGTTAGG
CCACCACTTCAAGAACTCTGTAGCACCGCCTACATACCTCGCTCTGCTAATCCTGTTACCAGTGGCTGCT
GCCAGTGGCGATAAGTCGTGTCTTACCGGGTTGGACTCAAGACGATAGTTACCGGATAAGGCGCAGCGGT
CGGGCTGAACGGGGGGTTCGTGCACACAGCCCAGCTTGGAGCGAACGACCTACACCGAACTGAGATACCT
ACAGCGTGAGCTATGAGAAAGCGCCACGCTTCCCGAAGGGAGAAAGGCGGACAGGTATCCGGTAAGCGGC
AGGGTCGGAACAGGAGAGCGCACGAGGGAGCTTCCAGGGGGAAACGCCTGGTATCTTTATAGTCCTGTCG
GGTTTCGCCACCTCTGACTTGAGCGTCGATTTTTGTGATGCTCGTCAGGGGGGCGGAGCCTATGGAAAAA
CGCCAGCAACGCGGCCTTTTTACGGTTCCTGGCCTTTTGCTGGCCTTTTGCTCACATGTTCTTTCCTGCG
TTATCCCCTGATTCTGTGGATAACCGTATTACCGCCTTTGAGTGAGCTGATACCGCTCGCCGCAGCCGAA
CGACCGAGCGCAGCGAGTCAGTGAGCGAGGAAGCGGAAGAGCGCCCAATACGCAAACCGCCTCTCCCCGC
GCGTTGGCCGATTCATTAATGCAGCTGGCACGACAGGTTTCCCGACTGGAAAGCGGGCAGTGAGCGCAAC
GCAATTAATGTGAGTTAGCTCACTCATTAGGCACCCCAGGCTTTACACTTTATGCTTCCGGCTCGTATGT
TGTGTGGAATTGTGAGCGGATAACAATTTCACACAGGAAACAGCTATGACCATGATTACGCCAAGCGCGC
AATTAAGTTTAAACAAGGGCAGGATGTGTCAAACTGCCAATAGAGAACTACTTACTCTTCAGGCTGAAGC
TGATGGAACAGGTAACAAAGGCAAACACTAATCATGATCAGCAAGATGAAGCAGAAAGGGAACAAGGGGA
TATTAAATGTGTATAGACACGCTAGAGAGATGGCTCAGCAGTTAAGAGAACTAGCTGGTCTTTCAGAGGT
CCTGAGATCAATACCGGTCATGGTCGACATTGATTATTGACTAGTTATTAATAGTAATCAATTACGGGGT
CATTAGTTCATAGCCCATATATGGAGTTCCGCGTTACATAACTTACGGTAAATGGCCCGCCTGGCTGACC
GCCCAACGACCCCCGCCCATTGACGTCAATAATGACGTATGTTCCCATAGTAACGCCAATAGGGACTTTC
CATTGACGTCAATGGGTGGAGTATTTACGGTAAACTGCCCACTTGGCAGTACATCAAGTGTATCATATGC
CAAGTACGCCCCCTATTGACGTCAATGACGGTAAATGGCCCGCCTGGCATTATGCCCAGTACATGACCTT
ATGGGACTTTCCTACTTGGCAGTACATCTACGTATTAGTCATCGCTATTACCATGGTCGAGGTGAGCCCC
ACGTTCTGCTTCACTCTCCCCATCTCCCCCCCCTCCCCACCCCCAATTTTGTATTTATTTATTTTTTAAT
TATTTTGTGCAGCGATGGGGGCGGGGGGGGGGGGGGGGCGCGCGCCAGGCGGGGCGGGGCGGGGCGAGGG
GCGGGGCGGGGCGAGGCGGAGAGGTGCGGCGGCAGCCAATCAGAGCGGCGCGCTCCGAAAGTTTCCTTTT
ATGGCGAGGCGGCGGCGGCGGCGGCCCTATAAAAAGCGAAGCGCGCGGCGGGCGGGAGTCGCTGCGCGCT
GCCTTCGCCCCGTGCCCCGCTCCGCCGCCGCCTCGCGCCGCCCGCCCCGGCTCTGACTGACCGCGTTACT
CCCACAGGTGAGCGGGCGGGACGGCCCTTCTCCTCCGGGCTGTAATTAGCGCTTGGTTTAATGACGGCTT
GTTTCTTTTCTGTGGCTGCGTGAAAGCCTTGAGGGGCTCCGGGAGGGCCCTTTGTGCGGGGGGAGCGGCT
CGGGGGGTGCGTGCGTGTGTGTGTGCGTGGGGAGCGCCGCGTGCGGCTCCGCGCTGCCCGGCGGCTGTGA
GCGCTGCGGGCGCGGCGCGGGGCTTTGTGCGCTCCGCAGTGTGCGCGAGGGGAGCGCGGCCGGGGGCGGT
GCCCCGCGGTGCGGGGGGGGCTGCGAGGGGAACAAAGGCTGCGTGCGGGGTGTGTGCGTGGGGGGGTGAG
CAGGGGGTGTGGGCGCGTCGGTCGGGCTGCAACCCCCCCTGCACCCCCCTCCCCGAGTTGCTGAGCACGG
CCCGGCTTCGGGTGCGGGGCTCCGTACGGGGCGTGGCGCGGGGCTCGCCGTGCCGGGCGGGGGGTGGCGG
CAGGTGGGGGTGCCGGGCGGGGCGGGGCCGCCTCGGGCCGGGGAGGGCTCGGGGGAGGGGCGCGGCGGCC
CCCGGAGCGCCGGCGGCTGTCGAGGCGCGGCGAGCCGCAGCCATTGCCTTTTATGGTAATCGTGCGAGAG
GGCGCAGGGACTTCCTTTGTCCCAAATCTGTGCGGAGCCGAAATCTGGGAGGCGCCGCCGCACCCCCTCT
AGCGGGCGCGGGGCGAAGCGGTGCGGCGCCGGCAGGAAGGAAATGGGCGGGGAGGGCCTTCGTGCGTCGC
CGCGCCGCCGTCCCCTTCTCCCTCTCCAGCCTCGGGGCTGTCCGCGGGGGGACGGCTGCCTTCGGGGGGG
ACGGGGCAGGGCGGGGTTCGGCTTCTGGCGTGTGACCGGCGGCTCTAGAGCCTCTGCTAACCATGTTCAT
GCCTTCTTCTTTTTCCTACAGCTCCTGGGCAACGTGCTGGTTATTGTGCTGTCTCATCATTTTGGCAAAG
AATTGCTAGCGCCGCCACCATGAGCAAAGGAGAAGAACTTTTCACTGGAGTTGTCCCAATTCTTGTTGAA
TTAGATGGTGATGTTAATGGGCACAAATTTTCTGTCCGTGGAGAGGGTGAAGGTGATGCTACAAACGGAA
AACTCACCCTTAAATTTATTTGCACTACTGGAAAACTACCTGTTCCGTGGCCAACACTTGTCACTACTCT
GACCTATGGTGTTCAATGCTTTTCCCGTTATCCGGATCACATGAAACGGCATGACTTTTTCAAGAGTGCC
ATGCCCGAAGGTTATGTACAGGAACGCACTATATCTTTCAAAGATGACGGGACCTACAAGACGCGTGCTG
AAGTCAAGTTTGAAGGTGATACCCTTGTTAATCGTATCGAGTTAAAGGGTATTGATTTTAAAGAAGATGG
AAACATTCTTGGACACAAACTCGAGTACAACTTTAACTCACACAATGTATACATCACGGCAGACAAACAA
AAGAATGGAATCAAAGCTAACTTCAAAATTCGCCACAACGTTGAAGATGGTTCCGTTCAACTAGCAGACC
ATTATCAACAAAATACTCCAATTGGCGATGGCCCTGTCCTTTTACCAGACAACCATTACCTGTCGACACA
ATCTGTCCTTTCGAAAGATCCCAACGAAAAGCGTGACCACATGGTCCTTCTTGAGTTTGTAACTGCTGCT
GGGATTACACATGGCATGGATGAGCTCTACAAAGGAGGATCTGGCGGCCGCTCTGCCACAAACTTCAGCC
TGCTGAAGCAGGCCGGCGACGCCGCTGAAAATCCTGGCCCTGCTCCTGGAAGCACCAACCTGCTGACTGT
GCACCAAAACCTGCCTGCCCTCCCTGTGGATGCCACCTCTGATGAAGTCAGGAAGAACCTGATGGACATG
TTCAGGGACAGGCAGGCCTTCTCTGAACACACCTGGAAGATGCTCCTGTCTGTGTGCAGATCCTGGGCTG
CCTGGTGCAAGCTGAACAACAGGAAATGGTTCCCTGCTGAACCTGAGGATGTGAGGGACTACCTCCTGTA
CCTGCAAGCCAGAGGCCTGGCTGTGAAGACCATCCAACAGCACCTGGGCCAGCTCAACATGCTGCACAGG
AGATCTGGCCTGCCTCGCCCTTCTGACTCCAATGCTGTGTCCCTGGTGATGAGGAGAATCAGAAAGGAGA
ATGTGGATGCTGGGGAGAGAGCCAAGCAGGCCCTGGCCTTTGAACGCACTGACTTTGACCAAGTCAGATC
CCTGATGGAGAACTCTGACAGATGCCAGGACATCAGGAACCTGGCCTTCCTGGGCATTGCCTACAACACC
CTGCTGCGCATTGCCGAAATTGCCAGAATCAGAGTGAAGGACATCTCCCGCACCGATGGTGGGAGAATGC
TGATCCACATTGGCAGGACCAAGACCCTGGTGTCCACAGCTGGTGTGGAGAAGGCCCTGTCCCTGGGGGT
TACCAAGCTGGTGGAGAGATGGATCTCTGTGTCTGGTGTGGCTGATGACCCCAACAACTACCTGTTCTGC
CGGGTCAGAAAGAATGGTGTGGCTGCCCCTTCTGCCACCTCCCAACTGTCCACCCGGGCCCTGGAAGGGA
TCTTTGAGGCCACCCACCGCCTGATCTATGGTGCCAAGGATGACTCTGGGCAGAGATACCTGGCCTGGTC
TGGCCACTCTGCCAGAGTGGGTGCTGCCAGGGACATGGCCAGGGCTGGTGTGTCCATCCCTGAAATCATG
CAGGCTGGTGGCTGGACCAATGTGAACATTGTGATGAACTACATCAGAAACCTGGACTCTGAGACTGGGG
CCATGGTGAGGCTGCTAGAGGATGGGGACCTCGAGCCATCTGCTGGAGACATGAGAGCTGCCAACCTTTG
GCCAAGCCCGCTCATGATCAAACGCTCTAAGAAGAACAGCCTGGCCTTGTCCCTGACGGCCGACCAGATG
GTCAGTGCCTTGTTGGATGCTGAGCCCCCCATACTCTATTCCGAGTATGATCCTACCAGACCCTTCAGTG
AAGCTTCGATGATGGGCTTACTGACCAACCTGGCAGACAGGGAGCTGGTTCACATGATCAACTGGGCGAA
GAGGGTGCCAGGCTTTGTGGATTTGACCCTCCATGATCAGGTCCACCTTCTAGAATGTGCCTGGCTAGAG
ATCCTGATGATTGGTCTCGTCTGGCGCTCCATGGAGCACCCAGTGAAGCTACTGTTTGCTCCTAACTTGC
TCTTGGACAGGAACCAGGGAAAATGTGTAGAGGGCATGGTGGAGATCTTCGACATGCTGCTGGCTACATC
ATCTCGGTTCCGCATGATGAATCTGCAGGGAGAGGAGTTTGTGTGCCTCAAATCTATTATTTTGCTTAAT
TCTGGAGTGTACACATTTCTGTCCAGCACCCTGAAGTCTCTGGAAGAGAAGGACCATATCCACCGAGTCC
TGGACAAGATCACAGACACTTTGATCCACCTGATGGCCAAGGCAGGCCTGACCCTGCAGCAGCAGCACCA
GCGGCTGGCCCAGCTCCTCCTCATCCTCTCCCACATCAGGCACATGAGTAACAAAGGCATGGAGCATCTG
TACAGCATGAAGTGCAAGAACGTGGTGCCCCTCTATGACCTGCTGCTGGAGGCGGCGGACGCCCACCGCC
TACATGCGCCCACTAGCCGTGGAGGGGCATCCGTGGAGGAGACGGACCAAAGCCACTTGGCCACTGCGGG
CTCTACTTCATCGCATTCCTTGCAAAAGTATTACATCACGGGGGAGGCAGAGGGTTTCCCTGCCACAGCT
TGATTAATTAAAACCTCTGGATTACAAAATTTGTGAAAGATTGACTGGTATTCTTAACTATGTTGCTCCT
TTTACGCTATGTGGATACGCTGCTTTAATGCCTTTGTATCATGCTATTGCTTCCCGTATGGCTTTCATTT
TCTCCTCCTTGTATAAATCCTGGTTGCTGTCTCTTTATGAGGAGTTGTGGCCCGTTGTCAGGCAACGTGG
CGTGGTGTGCACTGTGTTTGCTGACGCAACCCCCACTGGTTGGGGCATTGCCACCACCTGTCAGCTCCTT
TCCGGGACTTTCGCTTTCCCCCTCCCTATTGCCACGGCGGAACTCATCGCCGCCTGCCTTGCCCGCTGCT
GGACAGGGGCTCGGCTGTTGGGCACTGACAATTCCGTGGTGTTGTCGGGGAAATCATCGTCCTTTCCTTG
GCTGCTCGCCTGTGTTGCCACCTGGATTCTGCGCGGGACGTCCTTCTGCTACGTCCCTTCGGCCCTCAAT
CCAGCGGACCTTCCTTCCCGCGGCCTGCTGCCGGCTCTGCGGCCTCTTCCGCGTCTTCGCCTTCGCCCTC
AGACGAGTCGGATCTCCCTTTGGGCCGCCTCCCCGCAGGATCCACTAGAGCGGCCGCCTAGAGCTCGCTA
TCAGCCTCGACTGTGCCTTCTAGTTGCCAGCCATCTGTTGTTTGCCCCTCCCCCGTGCCTTCCTTGACCC
TGGAAGGTGCCACTCCCACTGTCCTTTCCTAATAAAATGAGGAAATTGCATCGCATTGTCTGAGTAGGTG
TCATTCTATTCTGGGGGGTGGGGTGGGGCAGGACAGCAAGGGGGAGGATTGGGAAGACAATAGCAGGCAT
GCTGGGGATGCGGTGGGCTCTATGGCTTCTGAGGCGGAAAGAACCAGCTGGGGCTCGACTAGAGCTTGCG
GAACCCTTAAGCTTGTCATTCGAATTTAGACACCCACATGGTGGCTCATGACCATCTATCTATAAATGGA
TCTGATTTTCATGTCTGGCAGTGTACAGAAGCTAACTGAAGAAAGGTGGAAGACCCACAAGAGTTCAAGG
TACCCAATTCGCCCTATAGTGAGTCGTATTACAATTCACTGGCCGTCGTTTTACAACGTCGTGACTGGGA
AAACCCTGGCGTTACCCAACTTAATCGCCTTGCAGCACATCCCCCTTTCGCCAGCTGGCGTAATAGCGAA
GAGGCCCGCACCGATCGCCCTTCCCAACAGTTGCGCAGCCTGAATGGCGAATGGCAAATTGTAAGCGTTA
ATATTTTGTTAAAATTCGCGTTAAATTTTTGTTAAATCAGCTCATTTTTTAACCAATAGGCCGAAATCGG
CAAAATCCCTTATAAATCAAAAGAATAGACCGAGATAGGGT
[37 nt withheld, positions 8302-8338]
AAAGAACGTGGACTCCAACGTCAAAGG
[49 nt withheld, positions 8366-8414]
T
[91 nt withheld, positions 8416-8506]
G
[124 nt withheld, positions 8508-8631]
CAG
